Addgene plasmid #17862: FLIPrbs Q235A
Depositing lab: Wolf Frommer. Depositing organization: Carnegie Institution for Science. Publication: Development of a fluorescent nanosensor for ribose. Lager I, Fehr M, Frommer WB, Lalonde S. FEBS Lett. 2003 Oct 9. 553(1-2):85-9. 10.1016/S0014-5793(03)00976-1 PubMed 14550551.
Backbone
  Vector backbone: pRSET-B
  Backbone manufacturer: Invitrogen
  Backbone size w/o insert (bp): 2900
  Vector type: Bacterial Expression
Growth in bacteria
  Bacterial resistance: Ampicillin, 100 μg/mL
  Growth temperature: 37°C
  Growth strain: DH5alpha
  Copy number: High Copy
Gene/Insert
  Gene/Insert name: FLIPrbs Q235A (alt names: FLIPrib-4u; ECFP-RBP-EYFP; Ribose Binding Protein)
  Species: E. coli
  Insert size (bp): 2400
  Mutation: Q235A
  Tag / fusion protein: ECFP (N terminal on insert); EYFP (C terminal on insert)
  Cloning method: Restriction Enzyme
  Sequencing primers: 5′ na
Terms and licenses: Academic/Nonprofit Terms; Industry Terms: Not Available to Industry
Depositor comments: Q235A was generated using QuikChange (Stratagene) in the mutant background of FLIPrib-250n.
How to cite: FLIPrbs Q235A was a gift from Wolf Frommer (Addgene plasmid # 17862 ; http://n2t.net/addgene:17862 ; RRID:Addgene_17862)
