[The description below was written by a language model from this plasmid's Addgene catalogue record.]
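Description:
FLIPrbs Q235A is a bacterial expression plasmid built on the pRSET-B backbone (about 2.9 kb without insert), a high-copy vector that is maintained in E. coli under ampicillin selection. The record does not list the regulatory elements. However, pRSET vectors are generally T7 promoter-driven systems that add an N-terminal polyhistidine leader, so expression normally depends on a host strain that supplies T7 RNA polymerase. No feature table is provided, so these backbone details cannot be confirmed for this particular clone.

The roughly 2.4 kb insert encodes a genetically encoded FRET nanosensor for ribose. In it, the E. coli periplasmic ribose binding protein is placed between ECFP at the N terminus and EYFP at the C terminus. Sensors of this design rely on the conformational change the binding protein undergoes when it captures its ligand. That change alters the distance or orientation between the two fluorophores, and therefore the efficiency of energy transfer from the cyan donor to the yellow acceptor, so the emission ratio reports ribose concentration.

This version carries a Q235A substitution in the binding protein. It was introduced by site-directed mutagenesis into the existing FLIPrib-250n sensor, which the record itself describes as a mutant background. The alternative name FLIPrib-4u suggests an affinity variant whose binding constant is shifted from the nanomolar range of the parent into the micromolar range, although the record does not give the value explicitly. The construct is suited to producing the sensor protein in bacteria for in vitro characterisation and ribose measurement. It can also serve as one member of a set of sensors covering different concentration ranges.
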