>Addgene plasmid #17862 | FLIPrbs Q235A | addgene partial sequence | sequence record 23792 | 17862 with FLIPrbs (ATGAGCGGTCAACAGGTTCT)
ACTTATGCGATCAAATCTGCTGGCTGGCTGGCAAGAACATTAAACTTGTGAGCAGCAACGGCCTGCTGGA
AGCCTTCGCCACGTTCACGGGCTGCGGATGTACCAGCAATGCCTTGCAGCTCGATAACTTTGGCACCTTC
ACCCGCTTTCTTCGCGATGTAATCACCAGCGATTTTGCCGCCCAGTACGTTATCAGAAGCAATGTGGCTC
ACCACTTCACCTTTCGTTGCCTGGCGGTCAAGAGTGATAACCGGGATGTTCGCCTGGTTAGCCATCTTCA
CAGCATTACCCACTGCGTCGGAGTCGGTCGGGTTAATCAGCAGAATTTTTGTGCCGCGAACGGTTAAGTC
CTGCACGTTCGCCAGCTCTTTCGCCGGGTTGTTCTGGGAGTCCAGCACCACCAGGTTATAGCCAAGTTTA
TCCGCCTCTTTCTGCGCGCCATCTTTCAGCGATACAAAGAACGGGTTGTTAAGCGTGGAGACCACCAGCG
CGATGGTGTCTTTTGCCATGGCGCCTCCGGTACCACCCTTGTACAGCTCGTCCATGCCGAGAGTGATCCC
GGCGGCGGTCACGAACTCCAGCAGGACCATGTGATCGCGCTTCTCGTTGGGGTCTTTGCTCAGGGCGGAC
TGGGTGCTCAGGTAGTGGTTGTCGGGCAGCAGCACGGGGCCGTCGCCGATGGGGGTGTTCTGCTGGTAGT
GGTCGGCGAGCTGCACGCTGCCGTCCTCGATGTTGTGGCGGATCTNGAAGTTGGCCTTGAGCCCTTTTTC
GCTTGTCG
